>Addgene plasmid #133609 | GWF058 | addgene full sequence | sequence record 261549 | Addgene NGS Result
TGGTGCAGAGAGAAAAAAGAGCAGTGGGAATAGGAGCTTTGTTCCTTGGGTTCTTGGGAGCAGCAGGAAG
CACTATGGGCGCAGCGTCAATGACGCTGACGGTACAGGCCAGACAATTATTGTCTGGTATAGTGCAGCAG
CAGAACAATTTGCTGAGGGCTATTGAGGCGCAACAGCATCTGTTGCAACTCACAGTCTGGGGCATCAAGC
AGCTCCAGGCAAGAATCCTGGCTGTGGAAAGATACCTAAAGGATCAACAGCTCCTGGGGATTTGGGGTTG
CTCTGGAAAACTCATTTGCACCACTGCTGTGCCTTGGAATGCTAGTTGGAGTAATAAATCTCTGGAACAG
ATTTGGAATCACACGACCTGGATGGAGTGGGACAGAGAAATTAACAATTACACAAGCTTAATACACTCCT
TAATTGAAGAATCGCAAAACCAGCAAGAAAAGAATGAACAAGAATTATTGGAATTAGATAAATGGGCAAG
TTTGTGGAATTGGTTTAACATAACAAATTGGCTGTGGTATATAAAATTATTCATAATGATAGTAGGAGGC
TTGGTAGGTTTAAGAATAGTTTTTGCTGTACTTTCTATAGTGAATAGAGTTAGGCAGGGATATTCACCAT
TATCGTTTCAGACCCACCTCCCAACCCCGAGGGGACCCGACAGGCCCGAAGGAATAGAAGAAGAAGGTGG
AGAGAGAGACAGAGACAGATCCATTCGATTAGTGAACGGATCTCGACGGTATCGGTTAACTTTTAAAAGA
AAAGGGGGGATTGGGGGGTACAGTGCAGGGGAAAGAATAGTAGACATAATAGCAACAGACATACAAACTA
AAGAATTACAAAAACAAATTACAAAAATTCAAAATTTTCGGGTTTATTACAGGGACAGCAGAGATCCAGT
TTGGATCGATAAGCTTGATATCGAATTCGGAGCACTGTCCTCCGAACGTCGGAGCACTGTCCTCCGAACG
TCGGAGCACTGTCCTCCGAACGTCGGAGCACTGTCCTCCGAACGGAGCATGTCCTCCGAACGTCGGAGCA
CTGTCCTCCGAACGACTAGTTAGGCGTGTACGGTGGGAGGCCTATATAAGCAGAGCTCGTTTAGTGAACC
GTCAGATCGCCTGGAGACGCCATCCACGCTGTTTTGACCTCCATAGAAGACACCGGGACCGATCCAGCCT
CTCGACATTCGTTGGTGCCCCAACTGGGGTAACCTTTGAGTTCTCTCAGTTGGGGGACCACCATGGTGAG
CAAGGGCGAGGAGGATAACATGGCCATCATCAAGGAGTTCATGCGCTTCAAGGTGCACATGGAGGGCTCC
GTGAACGGCCACGAGTTCGAGATCGAGGGCGAGGGCGAGGGCCGCCCCTACGAGGGCACCCAGACCGCCA
AGCTGAAGGTGACCAAGGGTGGCCCCCTGCCCTTCGCCTGGGACATCCTGTCCCCTCAGTTCATGTACGG
CTCCAAGGCCTACGTGAAGCACCCCGCCGACATCCCCGACTACTTGAAGCTGTCCTTCCCCGAGGGCTTC
AAGTGGGAGCGCGTGATGAACTTCGAGGACGGCGGCGTGGTGACCGTGACCCAGGACTCCTCCCTGCAGG
ACGGCGAGTTCATCTACAAGGTGAAGCTGCGCGGCACCAACTTCCCCTCCGACGGCCCCGTAATGCAGAA
GAAGACCATGGGCTGGGAGGCCTCCTCCGAGCGGATGTACCCCGAGGACGGCGCCCTGAAGGGCGAGATC
AAGCAGAGGCTGAAGCTGAAGGACGGCGGCCACTACGACGCTGAGGTCAAGACCACCTACAAGGCCAAGA
AGCCCGTGCAGCTGCCCGGCGCCTACAACGTCAACATCAAGTTGGACATCACCTCCCACAACGAGGACTA
CACCATCGTGGAACAGTACGAACGCGCCGAGGGCCGCCACTCCACCGGCGGCATGGACGAGCTGTACAAG
TAAATCGCGCGCGACTCGAGCCCTCGACTGTGCCTTCTAGTTGCCAGCCATCTGTTGTTTGCCCCTCCCC
CGTGCCTTCCTTGACCCTGGAAGGTGCCACTCCCACTGTCCTTTCCTAATAAAATGAGGAAATTGCATCG
CATTGTCTGAGTAGGTGTCATTCTATTCTGGGGGGTGGGGTGGGGCAGGACAGCAAGGGGGAGGATTGGG
AAGACAATAGCAGGCATGCTGGGGATGCGGTGGGCTCTATGGATCTAAACCGCGTTACATAACTTACGGT
AAATGGCCCGCCTGGCTGACCGCCCAACGACCCCCGCCCATTGACGTCAATAATGACGTATGTTCCCATA
GTAACGCCAATAGGGACTTTCCATTGACGTCAATGGGTGGAGTATTTACGGTAAACTGCCCACTTGGCAG
TACATCAAGTGTATCATATGCCAAGTACGCCCCCTATTGACGTCAATGACGGTAAATGGCCCGCCTGGCA
TTATGCCCAGTACATGACCTTATGGGACTTTCCTACTTGGCAGTACATCTACGTATTAGTCATCGCTATT
ACCATGGTGATGCGGTTTTGGCAGTACATCAATGGGCGTGGATAGCGGTTTGACTCACGGGGATTTCCAA
GTCTCCACCCCATTGACGTCAATGGGAGTTTGTTTTGGCACCAAAATCAACGGGACTTTCCAAAATGTCG
TAACAACTCCGCCCCATTGACGCAAATGGGCGGTAGGCGTGTACGGTGGGAGGTCTATATAAGCAGAGCT
CGTTTAGTGAACCGTCAGATCGCCTGGAGACGCCATCCACGCTGTTTTGACCTCCATAGAAGACACCGAC
TCTAGTCCAGTGTGGTGGAATTCTGCAGATATCAACAAGTTTGTACAAAAAAGTTGGCACCATGAAGCTA
CTGTCTTCTATCGAACAAGCATGCGATATTTGCCGACTTAAAAAGCTCAAGTGCTCCAAAGAAAAACCGA
AGTGCGCCAAGTGTCTGAAGAACAACTGGGAGTGTCGCTACTCTCCCAAAACCAAAAGGTCTCCGCTGAC
TAGGGCACATCTGACAGAAGTGGAATCAAGGCTAGAAAGACTGGAACAGCTATTTCTACTGATTTTTCCT
CGAGAAGACCTTGACATGATTTTGAAAATGGATTCTTTACAGGATATAAAAGCATTGTTGGGTACCCCTG
CAGCTGCGTCGACTCTAGAGGGAGGCGGCTCCGCAGGCTCTGGCGGAAAGAAGAAGGGAAGTGTAGTCAT
CGTGGGTAGGATTAATTTGAGTGGGGATACGGCATACGCACAACAAACTCGGGGGGAAGAAGGATGTCAA
GAGACCTCTCAAACGGGTAGGGATAAGAATCAGGTGGAAGGAGAGGTTCAAATCGTTTCCACGGCGACGC
AAACATTTCTTGCGACCTCCATTAATGGAGTGCTTTGGACAGTATATCATGGAGCGGGGACCAGAACTAT
AGCCTCCCCGAAAGGGCCAGTCACGCAAATGTATACAAACGTGGATAAAGATCTCGTAGGGTGGCAAGCA
CCTCAAGGCTCACGAAGTCTGACTCCATGTACGTGTGGATCCTCCGATCTGTATCTCGTCACACGCCATG
CAGATGTAATCCCGGTAAGGCGAAGAGGAGATTCAAGAGGAAGTTTGCTGTCCCCAAGACCTATTTCCTA
CCTCAAGGGATCAGCAGGAGGACCCTTGCTGTGTCCCGCCGGGCACGCAGTGGGTATATTCCGCGCTGCT
GTCAGCACAAGGGGCGTAGCTAAGGCGGTCGATTTTATTCCTGTTGAGTCACTTGAAACCACGATGCGAT
CTCCAGGAAGCGGAGCTACTAACTTCAGCCTGCTGAAGCAGGCTGGAGACGTGGAGGAGAACCCTGGACC
TATGTCTTCCGACGAAGAAGAAGCGCGCGAGCTGATCGAGCGTGCGAAGGAGGCTGCGGAACGCGCGCAA
GAAGCTGCTGAGCGTACCGGTGATCCGCGCGTGCGTGAACTCGCTCGTGAGCTGAAACGCCTGGCTCAGG
AAGCTGCTGAAGAAGTGAAGCGTGACCCGTCTTCCTCCGATGTGAACGAAGCGCTCAAACTCATCGTGGA
AGCTATCGAGGCGGCTGTGGACGCGCTCGAAGCGGCTGAACGCACCGGCGACCCGGAGGTTCGTGAGCTG
GCGCGTGAGCTCGTGCGCCTCGCGGTTGAGGCTGCGGAGGAGGTGCAACGTAACCCATCCTCCTCTGACG
TGAATGAGGCTCTCCACAGCATAGTTTACGCTATTGAAGCTGCCATTTTTGCATTGGAAGCTGCCGAAAG
GACTGGTGACCCGGAAGTGAGAGAACTCGCCCGAGAGCTTGTAAGACTGGCGGTTGAGGCGGCTGAAGAA
GTCCAGCGAAATCCGTCCAGCCGGAATGTCGAGCACGCACTGATGAGGATTGTGTTGGCCATTTACCTGG
CAGAAGAAAATCTCCGCGAAGCTGAGGAGTCTGGCGATCCGGAAAAACGTGAAAAGGCTCGCGAACGTGT
TCGTGAGGCGGTGGAACGTGCGGAAGAGGTTCAGCGTGATCCATCCGGTTGGCTGAATCATGAACAAAAA
CTTATTTCCGAAGAGGATCTGGATGCTTTAGACGATTTTGACTTAGATATGCTTGGTTCAGACGCGTTAG
ACGACTTCGACCTAGACATGTTAGGCTCAGATGCATTGGACGACTTCGATTTAGATATGTTGGGCTCCGA
TGCCCTAGATGACTTTGATCTAGATATGCTAGGTAGTCCCAAAAAGAAGAGGAAAGTGGGATCCCAGTAT
CTGCCCGACACAGATGATAGACACCGAATCGAAGAGAAACGCAAGCGAACGTATGAAACCTTCAAATCGA
TCATGAAGAAATCGCCCTTCTCGGGTCCGACCGATCCCAGGCCCCCACCGAGAAGGATTGCGGTCCCGTC
CCGCTCGTCGGCCAGCGTGCCGAAGCCTGCGCCGCAGCCCTACCCCTTCACGTCGAGCCTGAGCACAATC
AATTATGACGAGTTCCCGACGATGGTGTTCCCCTCGGGACAAATCTCACAAGCCTCGGCGCTCGCACCAG
CGCCTCCCCAAGTCCTTCCGCAAGCGCCTGCCCCAGCGCCTGCACCGGCAATGGTGTCCGCCCTCGCACA
GGCCCCTGCGCCCGTCCCCGTGCTCGCGCCTGGACCGCCCCAGGCGGTCGCTCCACCGGCTCCGAAGCCG
ACGCAGGCCGGAGAGGGAACACTCTCCGAAGCACTTCTTCAACTCCAGTTTGATGACGAGGATCTTGGAG
CACTCCTTGGAAACTCGACAGACCCTGCGGTGTTTACCGACCTCGCGTCAGTAGATAACTCCGAATTTCA
GCAGCTTTTGAACCAGGGTATCCCGGTCGCGCCACATACAACGGAGCCCATGTTGATGGAATACCCCGAA
GCAATCACGAGACTTGTGACGGGAGCGCAGCGGCCTCCCGATCCCGCACCCGCACCTTTGGGGGCACCTG
GCCTCCCTAACGGACTTTTGAGCGGCGACGAGGATTTCTCCTCCATCGCCGATATGGATTTCTCAGCCTT
GCTGTCACAGATTTCCAGCGGCTCTGGCAGCGGCAGCCGGGATTCCAGGGAAGGGATGTTTTTGCCGAAG
CCTGAGGCCGGCTCCGCTATTAGTGACGTGTTTGAGGGCCGCGAGGTGTGCCAGCCAAAACGAATCCGGC
CATTTCATCCTCCAGGAAGTCCATGGGCCAACCGCCCACTCCCCGCCAGCCTCGCACCAACACCAACCGG
TCCAGTACATGAGCCAGTCGGGTCACTGACCCCGGCACCAGTCCCTCAGCCACTGGATCCAGCGCCCGCA
GTGACTCCCGAGGCCAGTCACCTGTTGGAGGATCCCGATGAAGAGACGAGCCAGGCTGTCAAAGCCCTTC
GGGAGATGGCCGATACTGTGATTCCCCAGAAGGAAGAGGCTGCAATCTGTGGCCAAATGGACCTTTCCCA
TCCGCCCCCAAGGGGCCATCTGGATGAGCTGACAACCACACTTGAGTCCATGACCGAGGATCTGAACCTG
GACTCACCCCTGACCCCGGAATTGAACGAGATTCTGGATACCTTCCTGAACGACGAGTGCCTCTTGCATG
CCATGCATATCAGCACAGGACTGTCCATCTTCGACACATCTCTGTTTTGATAACCTGGTGCATGACCCGC
AAGTAAGCACAATTCGAGCTCGGTACCTTTAAGACCAATGACTTACAAGGCAGCTGTAGATCTTAGCCAC
TTTTTAAAAGAAAAGGGGGGACTGGAAGGGCTAGCTCACTCCCAACGAAGACAAGATCTGCTTTTTGCTT
GTACTGGGTCTCTCTGGTTAGACCAGATCTGAGCCTGGGAGCTCTCTGGCTAACTAGGGAACCCACTGCT
TAAGCCTCAATAAAGCTTGCCTTGAGTGCTTCAAGTAGTGTGTGCCCGTCTGTTGTGTGACTCTGGTAAC
TAGAGATCCCTCAGACCCTTTTAGTCAGTGTGGAAAATCTCTAGCAGTAGTAGTTCATGTCATCTTATTA
TTCAGTATTTATAACTTGCAAAGAAATGAATATCAGAGAGTGAGAGGAACTTGTTTATTGCAGCTTATAA
TGGTTACAAATAAAGCAATAGCATCACAAATTTCACAAATAAAGCATTTTTTTCACTGCATTCTAGTTGT
GGTTTGTCCAAACTCATCAATGTATCTTATCATGTCTGGCTCTAGCTATCCCGCCCCTAACTCCGCCCAT
CCCGCCCCTAACTCCGCCCAGTTCCGCCCATTCTCCGCCCCATGGCTGACTAATTTTTTTTATTTATGCA
GAGGCCGAGGCCGCCTCGGCCTCTGAGCTATTCCAGAAGTAGTGAGGAGGCTTTTTTGGAGGCCTAGGGA
CGTACCCAATTCGCCCTATAGTGAGTCGTATTACGCGCGCTCACTGGCCGTCGTTTTACAACGTCGTGAC
TGGGAAAACCCTGGCGTTACCCAACTTAATCGCCTTGCAGCACATCCCCCTTTCGCCAGCTGGCGTAATA
GCGAAGAGGCCCGCACCGATCGCCCTTCCCAACAGTTGCGCAGCCTGAATGGCGAATGGG
[124 nt withheld, positions 7061-7184]
C
[91 nt withheld, positions 7186-7276]
A
[49 nt withheld, positions 7278-7326]
CCTTTGACGTTGGAGTCCACGTTCTTT
[37 nt withheld, positions 7354-7390]
ACCCTATCTCGGTCTATTCTTTTGATTTATAAGGGATTTTGCCGATTTCGGCCTATTGGTTAAAAAATGA
GCTGATTTAACAAAAATTTAACGCGAATTTTAACAAAATATTAACGCTTACAATTTAGGTGGCACTTTTC
GGGGAAATGTGCGCGGAACCCCTATTTGTTTATTTTTCTAAATACATTCAAATATGTATCCGCTCATGAG
ACAATAACCCTGATAAATGCTTCAATAATATTGAAAAAGGAAGAGTATGAGTATTCAACATTTCCGTGTC
GCCCTTATTCCCTTTTTTGCGGCATTTTGCCTTCCTGTTTTTGCTCACCCAGAAACGCTGGTGAAAGTAA
AAGATGCTGAAGATCAGTTGGGTGCACGAGTGGGTTACATCGAACTGGATCTCAACAGCGGTAAGATCCT
TGAGAGTTTTCGCCCCGAAGAACGTTTTCCAATGATGAGCACTTTTAAAGTTCTGCTATGTGGCGCGGTA
TTATCCCGTATTGACGCCGGGCAAGAGCAACTCGGTCGCCGCATACACTATTCTCAGAATGACTTGGTTG
AGTACTCACCAGTCACAGAAAAGCATCTTACGGATGGCATGACAGTAAGAGAATTATGCAGTGCTGCCAT
AACCATGAGTGATAACACTGCGGCCAACTTACTTCTGACAACGATCGGAGGACCGAAGGAGCTAACCGCT
TTTTTGCACAACATGGGGGATCATGTAACTCGCCTTGATCGTTGGGAACCGGAGCTGAATGAAGCCATAC
CAAACGACGAGCGTGACACCACGATGCCTGTAGCAATGGCAACAACGTTGCGCAAACTATTAACTGGCGA
ACTACTTACTCTAGCTTCCCGGCAACAATTAATAGACTGGATGGAGGCGGATAAAGTTGCAGGACCACTT
CTGCGCTCGGCCCTTCCGGCTGGCTGGTTTATTGCTGATAAATCTGGAGCCGGTGAGCGTGGGTCTCGCG
GTATCATTGCAGCACTGGGGCCAGATGGTAAGCCCTCCCGTATCGTAGTTATCTACACGACGGGGAGTCA
GGCAACTATGGATGAACGAAATAGACAGATCGCTGAGATAGGTGCCTCACTGATTAAGCATTGGTAACTG
TCAGACCAAGTTTACTCATATATACTTTAGATTGATTTAAAACTTCATTTTTAATTTAAAAGGATCTAGG
TGAAGATCCTTTTTGATAATCTCATGACCAAAATCCCTTAACGTGAGTTTTCGTTCCACTGAGCGTCAGA
CCCCGTAGAAAAGATCAAAGGATCTTCTTGAGATCCTTTTTTTCTGCGCGTAATCTGCTGCTTGCAAACA
AAAAAACCACCGCTACCAGCGGTGGTTTGTTTGCCGGATCAAGAGCTACCAACTCTTTTTCCGAAGGTAA
CTGGCTTCAGCAGAGCGCAGATACCAAATACTGTTCTTCTAGTGTAGCCGTAGTTAGGCCACCACTTCAA
GAACTCTGTAGCACCGCCTACATACCTCGCTCTGCTAATCCTGTTACCAGTGGCTGCTGCCAGTGGCGAT
AAGTCGTGTCTTACCGGGTTGGACTCAAGACGATAGTTACCGGATAAGGCGCAGCGGTCGGGCTGAACGG
GGGGTTCGTGCACACAGCCCAGCTTGGAGCGAACGACCTACACCGAACTGAGATACCTACAGCGTGAGCT
ATGAGAAAGCGCCACGCTTCCCGAAGGGAGAAAGGCGGACAGGTATCCGGTAAGCGGCAGGGTCGGAACA
GGAGAGCGCACGAGGGAGCTTCCAGGGGGAAACGCCTGGTATCTTTATAGTCCTGTCGGGTTTCGCCACC
TCTGACTTGAGCGTCGATTTTTGTGATGCTCGTCAGGGGGGCGGAGCCTATGGAAAAACGCCAGCAACGC
GGCCTTTTTACGGTTCCTGGCCTTTTGCTGGCCTTTTGCTCACATGTTCTTTCCTGCGTTATCCCCTGAT
TCTGTGGATAACCGTATTACCGCCTTTGAGTGAGCTGATACCGCTCGCCGCAGCCGAACGACCGAGCGCA
GCGAGTCAGTGAGCGAGGAAGCGGAAGAGCGCCCAATACGCAAACCGCCTCTCCCCGCGCGTTGGCCGAT
TCATTAATGCAGCTGGCACGACAGGTTTCCCGACTGGAAAGCGGGCAGTGAGCGCAACGCAATTAATGTG
AGTTAGCTCACTCATTAGGCACCCCAGGCTTTACACTTTATGCTTCCGGCTCGTATGTTGTGTGGAATTG
TGAGCGGATAACAATTTCACACAGGAAACAGCTATGACCATGATTACGCCAAGCGCGCAATTAACCCTCA
CTAAAGGGAACAAAAGCTGGAGCTGCAAGCTTAATGTAGTCTTATGCAATACTCTTGTAGTCTTGCAACA
TGGTAACGATGAGTTAGCAACATGCCTTACAAGGAGAGAAAAAGCACCGTGCATGCCGATTGGTGGAAGT
AAGGTGGTACGATCGTGCCTTATTAGGAAGGCAACAGACGGGTCTGACATGGATTGGACGAACCACTGAA
TTGCCGCATTGCAGAGATATTGTATTTAAGTGCCTAGCTCGATACATAAACGGGTCTCTCTGGTTAGACC
AGATCTGAGCCTGGGAGCTCTCTGGCTAACTAGGGAACCCACTGCTTAAGCCTCAATAAAGCTTGCCTTG
AGTGCTTCAAGTAGTGTGTGCCCGTCTGTTGTGTGACTCTGGTAACTAGAGATCCCTCAGACCCTTTTAG
TCAGTGTGGAAAATCTCTAGCAGTGGCGCCCGAACAGGGACTTGAAAGCGAAAGGGAAACCAGAGGAGCT
CTCTCGACGCAGGACTCGGCTTGCTGAAGCGCGCACGGCAAGAGGCGAGGGGCGGCGACTGGTGAGTACG
CCAAAAATTTTGACTAGCGGAGGCTAGAAGGAGAGAGATGGGTGCGAGAGCGTCAGTATTAAGCGGGGGA
GAATTAGATCGCGATGGGAAAAAATTCGGTTAAGGCCAGGGGGAAAGAAAAAATATAAATTAAAACATAT
AGTATGGGCAAGCAGGGAGCTAGAACGATTCGCAGTTAATCCTGGCCTGTTAGAAACATCAGAAGGCTGT
AGACAAATACTGGGACAGCTACAACCATCCCTTCAGACAGGATCAGAAGAACTTAGATCATTATATAATA
CAGTAGCAACCCTCTATTGTGTGCATCAAAGGATAGAGATAAAAGACACCAAGGAAGCTTTAGACAAGAT
AGAGGAAGAGCAAAACAAAAGTAAGACCACCGCACAGCAAGCGGCCGCTGATCTTCAGACCTGGAGGAGG
AGATATGAGGGACAATTGGAGAAGTGAATTATATAAATATAAAGTAGTAAAAATTGAACCATTAGGAGTA
GCACCCACCAAGGCAAAGAGAAGAG
Features (pLannotate 1.2.2; 37 found; start..end, strand, type, name):
     32..265     +  misc_feature   RRE: The Rev response element (RRE) of HIV-1 allows for Rev-dependent mRNA export from the nucleus to the cytoplasm.
    642..742     +  CDS            Rev (fragment): human immunodeficiency virus 1 (HIV-1) Rev protein; rev; enhances nuclear export of unspliced and incompletely spliced viral mRNAs
    761..878     +  misc_feature   cPPT/CTS: central polypurine tract and central termination sequence of HIV-1
    915..938     -  misc_feature   MCS (fragment): pBluescript multiple cloning site
   1071..1107    +  promoter       minimal CMV promoter (fragment): human cytomegalovirus (CMV) immediate early promoter
   1205..1246    +  protein_bind   phage φC31 attP (fragment): attachment site of phage φC31 phage φC31 integrase
   1253..1960    +  CDS            mCherry: mCherry is a basic (constitutively fluorescent) red fluorescent protein published in 2004, derived from Discosoma sp.. It is reported to be a very rapidly-maturing monomer with low acid sensitivity.
   1988..2212    +  polyA_signal   bGH poly(A) signal: bovine growth hormone polyadenylation signal
   2223..2526    +  enhancer       CMV enhancer: human cytomegalovirus immediate early enhancer
   2527..2730    +  promoter       CMV promoter: human cytomegalovirus (CMV) immediate early promoter
   2836..2853    +  protein_bind   attB1 (fragment): mutant version of attB; core recombination site for the Gateway® BP reaction BP Clonase™
   2862..3139    +  CDS            GAL4 DNA binding domain (fragment): DNA binding domain of the GAL4 transcriptional activator; Saccharomyces cerevisiae GAL4 (truncated)
   3249..3785    +  CDS            POLG_HCV1 (fragment): Experimental evidence at protein level: Swiss-Prot protein existence level 1. [RNA-directed RNA polymerase]: RNA-dependent RNA polymerase that performs primer-template recognition and RNA synthesis during viral replication. From Hepatitis C virus genotype 1a (isolate 1) (HCV).
   4581..4603    +  CDS            VP48 (fragment): 3 tandem repeats of the minimal activation domain of herpes simplex virus VP16 (Cheng et al., 2013)
   4755..5549    +  CDS            RELA (fragment): TF65_HUMAN - Also known as NFKB3. Experimental evidence at protein level: Swiss-Prot protein existence level 1. NF-kappa-B is a pleiotropic transcription factor present in almost all cell types and is the endpoint of a series of signal transduction events that are initiated by a vast array of stimuli related to many biological processes such as inflammation, immunity, differentiation, cell growth, tumorigenesis and apoptosis. NF-kappa-B is a homo- or heterodimeric complex formed by the Rel-like domain- containing proteins RELA/p65, RELB, NFKB1/p105, NFKB1/p50, REL and NFKB2/p52. The heterodime
   5568..6137    +  CDS            Rta AD: transcriptional activation domain from the human herpesvirus 4 (Epstein-Barr virus) replication and transcription activator Rta/BRLF1 (Hardwick et al., 1992; Chavez et al., 2015)
   6143..6163    +  CDS            PuroR (fragment): puromycin N-acetyltransferase; pac from Streptomyces; confers resistance to puromycin
   6183..6320    +  CDS            nef (fragment): NEF_HV1LA - Experimental evidence at protein level: Swiss-Prot protein existence level 1. Extracellular Nef protein targets CD4(+) T-lymphocytes for apoptosis by interacting with CXCR4 surface receptors. From Human immunodeficiency virus type 1 group M subtype B (isolate Lai) (HIV-1).
   6306..6486    +  LTR            5' LTR (truncated): truncated 5' long terminal repeat (LTR) from HIV-1
   6558..6679    +  polyA_signal   SV40 poly(A) signal: SV40 polyadenylation signal
   6719..6854    +  rep_origin     SV40 ori: SV40 origin of replication
   6875..6893    -  promoter       T7 promoter: promoter for bacteriophage T7 RNA polymerase
   6901..7056    +  CDS            lacZα (fragment): LacZα fragment of β-galactosidase; lacZ fragment
   7061..7489    +  rep_origin     f1 ori (sequence partly withheld): f1 bacteriophage origin of replication; arrow indicates direction of (+) strand synthesis
   7542..7646    +  promoter       AmpR promoter: bla
   7647..8507    +  CDS            AmpR: β-lactamase; bla; confers resistance to ampicillin, carbenicillin, and related antibiotics
   8678..9266    +  rep_origin     ori: high-copy-number ColE1/pMB1/pBR322/pUC origin of replication
   9449..9541    +  CDS            lacI (fragment): lac repressor; lacI; The lac repressor binds to the lac operator to inhibit transcription in E. coli. This inhibition can be relieved by adding lactose or isopropyl-β-D-thiogalactopyranoside (IPTG).
   9554..9575    +  protein_bind   CAP binding site: CAP binding activates transcription in the presence of cAMP. E. coli catabolite activator protein
   9590..9620    +  promoter       lac promoter: promoter for the E. coli lac operon
   9624..9646    +  protein_bind   lac operator (fragment): The lac repressor binds to the lac operator to inhibit transcription in E. coli. This inhibition can be relieved by adding lactose or isopropyl-β-D-thiogalactopyranoside (IPTG). lac repressor encoded by lacI
   9689..9707    +  promoter       T3 promoter: promoter for bacteriophage T3 RNA polymerase
   9735..9961    +  promoter       RSV promoter: Rous sarcoma virus enhancer/promoter
   9962..10142   +  LTR            5' LTR (truncated): truncated 5' long terminal repeat (LTR) from HIV-1
  10189..10314   +  misc_feature   HIV-1 Ψ: packaging signal of human immunodeficiency virus type 1
  10298..10661   +  CDS            HIV-1 gag (fragment): gag protein from human immunodeficiency virus 1; gag
  10646..10774   +  CDS            env (fragment): ENV_HV1W1 - Experimental evidence at protein level: Swiss-Prot protein existence level 1. [Transmembrane protein gp41]: Acts as a class I viral fusion protein. Under the current model, the protein has at least 3 conformational states: pre-fusion native state, pre-hairpin intermediate state, and post-fusion hairpin state. During fusion of viral and target intracellular membranes, the coiled coil regions (heptad repeats) assume a trimer-of-hairpins structure, positioning the fusion peptide in close proximity to the C-terminal region of the ectodomain. The formation of this structure appears to d
