[The description below was written by a language model from this plasmid's Addgene catalogue record and pLannotate feature annotations shown in this document.]
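Description:
GWF058 is a pLenti-based mammalian expression plasmid that combines a Gal4-responsive reporter and a chemically controllable split transcription factor on one 10.8 kb construct. The backbone has the layout of a third-generation lentiviral transfer vector: an RSV promoter driving a truncated HIV-1 5' LTR, the Ψ packaging signal with gag and env fragments, the RRE, cPPT/CTS, and a second truncated LTR downstream of the payload, followed by an SV40 poly(A) signal and SV40 origin. In E. coli it is maintained at high copy through a ColE1/pUC-type origin and selected with ampicillin (AmpR); an f1 origin is also present. Only a very short puromycin-resistance fragment is annotated, so the record gives no evidence of a functional mammalian selection marker.

The payload consists of two cassettes in the same orientation. The first is the reporter: according to the stated purpose, UAS sites (not annotated in the feature table) sit upstream of a minimal CMV promoter that drives mCherry, terminated by a bGH poly(A) signal. The second uses the full CMV enhancer/promoter to express a single open reading frame encoding the Gal4 DNA-binding domain fused to NS3a, which is annotated as a hepatitis C virus polyprotein fragment. This is followed by a P2A self-cleaving peptide and DNCR2 fused to the tripartite VPR activator (VP16-derived repeats, the RELA/p65 activation domain and the Epstein-Barr virus Rta activation domain). P2A and DNCR2 are named in the purpose field but not detected as features.

The associated publication title concerns multi-input chemical control of protein dimerization. This suggests that induced association of DNCR2-VPR with Gal4DBD-NS3a recruits the activator to the UAS promoter, giving mCherry fluorescence as a graded readout. The record does not name the inducing compound.
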