Addgene plasmid #133609: GWF058
Purpose: UAS-mCherry/CMV-Gal4DBD-NS3a-P2a-DNCR2-VPR
Depositing lab: Dustin Maly. Depositing organization: University of Washington. Publication: Multi-input chemical control of protein dimerization for programming graded cellular responses. Foight GW, Wang Z, Wei CT, Jr Greisen P, Warner KM, Cunningham-Bryant D, Park K, Brunette TJ, Sheffler W, Baker D, Maly DJ. Nat Biotechnol. 2019 Sep 9. pii: 10.1038/s41587-019-0242-8. doi: 10.1038/s41587-019-0242-8. PubMed 31501561.
Backbone
  Vector backbone: pLenti
  Vector type: Mammalian Expression
Growth in bacteria
  Bacterial resistance: Ampicillin, 100 μg/mL
  Growth temperature: 37°C
  Growth strain: DH5alpha
  Copy number: High Copy
Gene/Insert
  Gene/Insert name: Gal4DBD-NS3a, DNCR2-VPR
Terms and licenses: Academic/Nonprofit Terms; Industry Terms: Not Available to Industry
How to cite: GWF058 was a gift from Dustin Maly (Addgene plasmid # 133609 ; http://n2t.net/addgene:133609 ; RRID:Addgene_133609)
